Addgene plasmid #209361: pMCS-YFP-GW
Purpose: (Empty Backbone) Gateway cloning compatible binary vector for agrobacterium mediated transformation. MCS upstream of gateway, with YFP tag
Depositing lab: Lucia Strader. Depositing organization: Washington University in Saint Louis. Publication: Gateway-compatible tissue-specific vectors for plant transformation. Michniewicz M, Frick EM, Strader LC. BMC Res Notes. 2015 Mar 3;8:63. doi: 10.1186/s13104-015-1010-6. PubMed 25884475.
Backbone
  Vector backbone: pMCS:GW
  Vector type: Plant Expression
  Selectable markers: Basta
Growth in bacteria
  Bacterial resistance: Chloramphenicol and Kanamycin, 25 & 50 μg/mL
  Growth temperature: 37°C
  Growth strain: ccdB Survival
  Copy number: High Copy
Gene/Insert
  Gene/Insert name: None
Terms and licenses: Academic/Nonprofit Terms; Industry Terms: Not Available to Industry
How to cite: pMCS-YFP-GW was a gift from Lucia Strader (Addgene plasmid # 209361 ; http://n2t.net/addgene:209361 ; RRID:Addgene_209361)
