[The description below was written by a language model from this plasmid's Addgene catalogue record and pLannotate feature annotations shown in this document.]
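Description:
pMCS-YFP-GW is an empty, Gateway-compatible binary vector for Agrobacterium-mediated plant transformation, derived from the pMCS:GW backbone and about 12 kb in the sequenced record. The backbone carries a high-copy ColE1/pMB1-type origin with the pBR322 bom region for propagation in E. coli, and the pVS1 oriV with its RepA replication and StaA stability genes for maintenance in Agrobacterium. A kanamycin resistance gene provides bacterial selection. The annotation also reports an IS1 transposable element next to the kanamycin marker. Because the Gateway cassette contains the toxic ccdB gene alongside a chloramphenicol resistance (cat) gene, the unrecombined vector is grown in a ccdB-tolerant strain under chloramphenicol plus kanamycin.

Between the nopaline-type left and right T-DNA borders lie two units. Near the left border, a bar gene (phosphinothricin acetyltransferase) driven by the mannopine synthase promoter and terminator confers Basta/glufosinate resistance for selecting transformed plants. The expression unit, in the opposite orientation, consists of a TMV Ω translational enhancer, an EYFP coding sequence, a short multiple cloning site, the attR1–cat–ccdB–attR2 Gateway destination cassette, and an octopine synthase terminator.

No plant promoter is annotated upstream of this unit, and the catalogue entry describes an MCS upstream of the Gateway cassette. This fits a design in which the user supplies a promoter of choice, as in the tissue-specific vector series it belongs to, though the exact promoter insertion site is not clear from the feature table. An LR reaction replaces the ccdB cassette with a gene of interest, and the layout suggests the product would carry YFP at its N-terminus.
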