Features (pLannotate 1.2.2; 27 found; start..end, strand, type, name):
      1..25      +  misc_feature   LB T-DNA repeat: left border repeat from nopaline C58 T-DNA
    111..363     -  terminator     MAS terminator: mannopine synthase terminator
    376..924     -  CDS            bar: PAT_STRHY - Experimental evidence at protein level: Swiss-Prot protein existence level 1. Inactivates phosphinothricin (PPT) by transfer of an acetyl group from acetyl CoA. Can also acetylate demethylphosphinothricin but not PTT or glutamate. This enzyme is an effector of phosphinothricin tripeptide (PTT or bialaphos) resistance. From Streptomyces hygroscopicus. Introduced by genetic manipulation and expressed in glufosinate-tolerant maize by Dekalb Genetics.
    930..1310    -  promoter       MAS promoter: mannopine synthase promoter (Velten et al., 1984)
   1385..1439    +  misc_feature   TMV Ω: translational enhancer from the tobacco mosaic virus 5'-leader sequence (Gallie et al., 1988)
   1441..2157    +  CDS            EYFP: EYFP is a basic (constitutively fluorescent) green/yellow fluorescent protein published in 1996, derived from Aequorea victoria. It is reported to be a very rapidly-maturing weak dimer with high acid sensitivity.
   2158..2222    +  misc_feature   MCS: multiple cloning site
   2227..2351    +  protein_bind   attR1: mutant version of attR; recombination site for the Gateway® LR reaction LR Clonase™
   2376..2406    +  promoter       lac UV5 promoter: E. coli lac promoter with an "up" mutation
   2430..2459    +  promoter       cat promoter (fragment): promoter of the E. coli cat gene encoding chloramphenicol acetyltransferase
   2460..3116    +  CDS            cat: CAT_ECOLX - Experimental evidence at protein level: Swiss-Prot protein existence level 1. This enzyme is an effector of chloramphenicol resistance in bacteria. From Escherichia coli. This protein is used as a marker in many commonly used cloning vectors, such as pACYC184.
   3298..3456    +  CDS            ccdA (fragment): CCDA_ECO57 - Also known as H, letA. Experimental evidence at protein level: Swiss-Prot protein existence level 1. Antitoxin component of a type II toxin-antitoxin (TA) system which inhibits the post-segregational killing (PSK) of plasmid-free cells, also referred to as a plasmid addiction system. Binds to and blocks the activity of CcdB; will also remove bound CcdB protein from the CcdB-GyrA complex by forming a CcdA-CcdB complex, a process termed rejuvenation. Functions as a transcriptional corepressor for the ccdAB operon, repression also requires CcdB (By similarity). From Escherichia coli
   3461..3763    +  CDS            ccdB: CCDB_ECOLI - Also known as G, letB, letD. Experimental evidence at protein level: Swiss-Prot protein existence level 1. Toxic component of a type II toxin-antitoxin (TA) system, functioning in plasmid maintainence. Responsible for the post- segregational killing (PSK) of plasmid-free cells, also referred to as a plasmid addiction system. Half-life of over 2 hours. Cell killing by CcdB is accompanied by filamentation, defects in chromosome and plasmid segregation, defects in cell division, formation of anucleate cells, decreased DNA synthesis and plasmid loss. Interferes with the activity of DN
   3807..3931    -  protein_bind   attR2: mutant version of attR; recombination site for the Gateway® LR reaction LR Clonase™
   3990..4697    +  terminator     OCS terminator: octopine synthase terminator
   4698..4718    +  misc_feature   MCS (fragment): pUC18/19 multiple cloning site
   4721..4875    +  CDS            lacZα (fragment): LacZα fragment of β-galactosidase; lacZ fragment
   4941..4965    +  misc_feature   RB T-DNA repeat: right border repeat from nopaline C58 T-DNA
   5305..5706    +  CDS            Y4CG_SINFN (fragment): Protein inferred from homology: Swiss-Prot protein existence level 3. From Sinorhizobium fredii (strain NBRC 101917 / NGR234).
   6266..6895    +  CDS            pVS1 StaA: stability protein from the Pseudomonas plasmid pVS1 (Heeb et al., 2000)
   7324..8397    +  CDS            pVS1 RepA: replication protein from the Pseudomonas plasmid pVS1 (Heeb et al., 2000)
   8463..8657    +  rep_origin     pVS1 oriV: origin of replication for the Pseudomonas plasmid pVS1 (Heeb et al., 2000)
   8860..8899    +  CDS            rop (fragment): Rop protein, which maintains plasmids at low copy number; rop
   9001..9141    +  misc_feature   bom: basis of mobility region from pBR322
   9327..9915    -  rep_origin     ori: high-copy-number ColE1/pMB1/pBR322/pUC origin of replication
  10002..10796   -  CDS            KanR: aminoglycoside phosphotransferase; aphA-3; confers resistance to kanamycin
  10820..11587   -  mobile_element IS1: prokaryotic transposable element IS1
>Addgene plasmid #209361 | pMCS-YFP-GW | addgene full sequence | sequence record 420635 | Addgene NGS Result
TGGCAGGATATATTGTGGTGTAAACAAATTGACGCTTAGACAACTTAATAACACATTGCGGACGTTTTTA
ATGTACTGAATTAACGCCGAATTAATTCGAGCTCGGATCTGATAATTTATTTGAAAATTCATAAGAAAAG
CAAACGTTACATGAATTGATGAAACAATACAAAGACAGATAAAGCCACGCACATTTAGGATATTGGCCGA
GATTACTGAATATTGAGTAAGATCACGGAATTTCTGACAGGAGCATGTCTTCAATTCAGCCCAAATGGCA
GTTGAAATACTCAAACCGCCCCATATGCAGGAGCGGATCATTCATTGTTTGTTTGGTTGCCTTTGCCAAC
ATGGGAGTCCAAGATTCTGCAGTCAAATCTCGGTGACGGGCAGGACCGGACGGGGCGGTACCGGCAGGCT
GAAGTCCAGCTGCCAGAAACCCACGTCATGCCAGTTCCCGTGCTTGAAGCCGGCCGCCCGCAGCATGCCG
CGGGGGGCATATCCGAGCGCCTCGTGCATGCGCACGCTCGGGTCGTTGGGCAGCCCGATGACAGCGACCA
CGCTCTTGAAGCCCTGTGCCTCCAGGGACTTCAGCAGGTGGGTGTAGAGCGTGGAGCCCAGTCCCGTCCG
CTGGTGGCGGGGGGAGACGTACACGGTCGACTCGGCCGTCCAGTCGTAGGCGTTGCGTGCCTTCCAGGGG
CCCGCGTAGGCGATGCCGGCGACCTCGCCGTCCACCTCGGCGACGAGCCAGGGATAGCGCTCCCGCAGAC
GGACGAGGTCGTCCGTCCACTCCTGCGGTTCCTGCGGCTCGGTACGGAAGTTGACCGTGCTTGTCTCGAT
GTAGTGGTTGACGATGGTGCAGACCGCCGGCATGTCCGCCTCGGTGGCACGGCGGATGTCGGCCGGGCGT
CGTTCTGGGCTCATCGATTCGATTTGGTGTATCGAGATTGGTTATGAAATTCAGATGCTAGTGTAATGTA
TTGGTAATTTGGGAAGATATAATAGGAAGCAAGGCTATTTATCCATTTCTGAAAAGGCGAAATGGCGTCA
CCGCGAGCGTCACGCGCATTCCGTTCTTGCTGTAAAGCGTTGTTTGGTACACTTTTGACTAGCGAGGCTT
GGCGTGTCAGCGTATCTATTCAAAAGTCGTTAATGGCTGCGGATCAAGAAAAAGTTGGAATAGAAACAGA
ATACCCGCGAAATTCAGGCCCGGTTGCCATGTCCTACACGCCGAAATAAACGACCAAATTAGTAGAAAAA
TAAAAACTGACTCGGATACTTACGTCACGTCTTGCGCACTGATTTGAAAAATCTCAGAATTCGCGACGTC
CCTAGGAGATCTTCGAACACGTGAGGCCTCGAGTATAAGAGCTCTATTTTTACAACAATTACCAACAACA
ACAAACAACAAACAACATTACAATTACATTTACAATTACCATGGTGAGCAAGGGCGAGGAGCTGTTCACC
GGGGTGGTGCCCATCCTGGTCGAGCTGGACGGCGACGTAAACGGCCACAAGTTCAGCGTGTCCGGCGAGG
GCGAGGGCGATGCCACCTACGGCAAGCTGACCCTGAAGTTCATCTGCACCACCGGCAAGCTGCCCGTGCC
CTGGCCCACCCTCGTGACCACCTTCGGCTACGGCCTGCAGTGCTTCGCCCGCTACCCCGACCACATGAAG
CAGCACGACTTCTTCAAGTCCGCCATGCCCGAAGGCTACGTCCAGGAGCGCACCATCTTCTTCAAGGACG
ACGGCAACTACAAGACCCGCGCCGAGGTGAAGTTCGAGGGCGACACCCTGGTGAACCGCATCGAGCTGAA
GGGCATCGACTTCAAGGAGGACGGCAACATCCTGGGGCACAAGCTGGAGTACAACTACAACAGCCACAAC
GTCTATATCATGGCCGACAAGCAGAAGAACGGCATCAAGGTGAACTTCAAGATCCGCCACAACATCGAGG
ACGGCAGCGTGCAGCTCGCCGACCACTACCAGCAGAACACCCCCATCGGCGACGGCCCCGTGCTGCTGCC
CGACAACCACTACCTGAGCTACCAGTCCGCCCTGAGCAAAGACCCCAACGAGAAGCGCGATCACATGGTC
CTGCTGGAGTTCGTGACCGCCGCCGGGATCACTCTCGGCATGGACGAGCTGTACAAGTCCGGACTCAGAT
CACGAGCTCAAGCTTCAAATTCTGCAGTCGACGGTACCGCGGGCCCGGGATCATCAACAAGTTTGTACAA
AAAAGCTGAACGAGAAACGTAAAATGATATAAATATCAATATATTAAATTAGATTTTGCATAAAAAACAG
ACTACATAATACTGTAAAACACAACATATCCAGTCACTATGGCGGCCGCATTAGGCACCCCAGGCTTTAC
ACTTTATGCTTCCGGCTCGTATAATGTGTGGATTTTGAGTTAGGATCCGTCGAGATTTTCAGGAGCTAAG
GAAGCTAAAATGGAGAAAAAAATCACTGGATATACCACCGTTGATATATCCCAATGGCATCGTAAAGAAC
ATTTTGAGGCATTTCAGTCAGTTGCTCAATGTACCTATAACCAGACCGTTCAGCTGGATATTACGGCCTT
TTTAAAGACCGTAAAGAAAAATAAGCACAAGTTTTATCCGGCCTTTATTCACATTCTTGCCCGCCTGATG
AATGCTCATCCGGAGTTCCGTATGGCAATGAAAGACGGTGAGCTGGTGATATGGGATAGTGTTCACCCTT
GTTACACCGTTTTCCATGAGCAAACTGAAACGTTTTCATCGCTCTGGAGTGAATACCACGACGATTTCCG
GCAGTTTCTACACATATATTCGCAAGATGTGGCGTGTTACGGTGAAAACCTGGCCTATTTCCCTAAAGGG
TTTATTGAGAATATGTTTTTCGTCTCAGCCAATCCCTGGGTGAGTTTCACCAGTTTTGATTTAAACGTGG
CCAATATGGACAACTTCTTCGCCCCCGTTTTCACCATGGGCAAATATTATACGCAAGGCGACAAGGTGCT
GATGCCGCTGGCGATTCAGGTTCATCATGCCGTTTGTGATGGCTTCCATGTCGGCAGAATGCTTAATGAA
TTACAACAGTACTGCGATGAGTGGCAGGGCGGGGCGTAAAGATCTGGATCCGGCTTACTAAAAGCCAGAT
AACAGTATGCGTATTTGCGCGCTGATTTTTGCGGTATAAGAATATATACTGATATGTATACCCGAAGTAT
GTCAAAAAGAGGTATGCTATGAAGCAGCGTATTACAGTGACAGTTGACAGCGACAGCTATCAGTTGCTCA
AGGCATATATGATGTCAATATCTCCGGTCTGGTAAGCACAACCATGCAGAATGAAGCCCGTCGTCTGCGT
GCCGAACGCTGGAAAGCGGAAAATCAGGAAGGGATGGCTGAGGTCGCCCGGTTTATTGAAATGAACGGCT
CTTTTGCTGACGAGAACAGGGGCTGGTGAAATGCAGTTTAAGGTTTACACCTATAAAAGAGAGAGCCGTT
ATCGTCTGTTTGTGGATGTACAGAGTGATATTATTGACACGCCCGGGCGACGGATGGTGATCCCCCTGGC
CAGTGCACGTCTGCTGTCAGATAAAGTCTCCCGTGAACTTTACCCGGTGGTGCATATCGGGGATGAAAGC
TGGCGCATGATGACCACCGATATGGCCAGTGTGCCGGTCTCCGTTATCGGGGAAGAAGTGGCTGATCTCA
GCCACCGCGAAAATGACATCAAAAACGCCATTAACCTGATGTTCTGGGGAATATAAATGTCAGGCTCCCT
TATACACAGCCAGTCTGCAGGTCGACCATAGTGACTGGATATGTTGTGTTTTACAGTATTATGTAGTCTG
TTTTTTATGCAAAATCTAATTTAATATATTGATATTTATATCATTTTACGTTTCTCGTTCAGCTTTCTTG
TACAAAGTGGTTGATGATCCTAGGTGAGTCTAGAGAGTTAATTAAGACCCGGGACTAGTCCCTAGAGTCC
TGCTTTAATGAGATATGCGAGACGCCTATGATCGCATGATATTTGCTTTCAATTCTGTTGTGCACGTTGT
AAAAAACCTGAGCATGTGTAGCTCAGATCCTTACCGCCGGTTTCGGTTCATTCTAATGAATATATCACCC
GTTACTATCGTATTTTTATGAATAATATTCTCCGTTCAATTTACTGATTGTACCCTACTACTTATATGTA
CAATATTAAAATGAAAACAATATATTGTGCTGAATAGGTTTATAGCGACATCTATGATAGAGCGCCACAA
TAACAAACAATTGCGTTTTATTATTACAAATCCAATTTTAAAAAAAGCGGCAGAACCGGTCAAACCTAAA
AGACTGATTACATAAATCTTATTCAAATTTCAAAAGTGCCCCAGGGGCTAGTATCTACGACACACCGAGC
GGCGAACTAATAACGCTCACTGAAGGGAACTCCGGTTCCCCGCCGGCGCGCATGGGTGAGATTCCTTGAA
GTTGAGTATTGGCCGTCCGCTCTACCGAAAGTTACGGGCACCATTCAACCCGGTCCAGCACGGCGGCCGG
GTAACCGACTTGCTGCCCCGAGAATTATGCAGCATTTTTTTGGTGTATGTGGGCCCCAAATGAAGTGCAG
GTCAAACCTTGACAGTGACGACAAATCGTTGGGCGGGTCCAGGGCGAATTTTGCGACAACATGTCGAGGC
TCAGCAGGACCTGCAGGCATGCAAGCTTGGCACTGGCCGTCGTTTTACAACGTCGTGACTGGGAAAACCC
TGGCGTTACCCAACTTAATCGCCTTGCAGCACATCCCCCTTTCGCCAGCTGGCGTAATAGCGAAGAGGCC
CGCACCGATCGCCCTTCCCAACAGTTGCGCAGCCTGAATGGCGAATGCTAGAGCAGCTTGAGCTTGGATC
AGATTGTCGTTTCCCGCCTTCAGTTTAAACTATCAGTGTTTGACAGGATATATTGGCGGGTAAACCTAAG
AGAAAAGAGCGTTTATTAGAATAATCGGATATTTAAAAGGGCGTGAAAAGGTTTATCCGTTCGTCCATTT
GTATGTGCATGCCAACCACAGGGTTCCCCTCGGGATCAAAGTACTTTGATCCAACCCCTCCGCTGCTATA
GTGCAGTCGGCTTCTGACGTTCAGTGCAGCCGTCTTCTGAAAACGACATGTCGCACAAGTCCTAAGTTAC
GCGACAGGCTGCCGCCCTGCCCTTTTCCTGGCGTTTTCTTGTCGCGTGTTTTAGTCGCATAAAGTAGAAT
ACTTGCGACTAGAACCGGAGACATTACGCCATGAACAAGAGCGCCGCCGCTGGCCTGCTGGGCTATGCCC
GCGTCAGCACCGACGACCAGGACTTGACCAACCAACGGGCCGAACTGCACGCGGCCGGCTGCACCAAGCT
GTTTTCCGAGAAGATCACCGGCACCAGGCGCGACCGCCCGGAGCTGGCCAGGATGCTTGACCACCTACGC
CCTGGCGACGTTGTGACAGTGACCAGGCTAGACCGCCTGGCCCGCAGCACCCGCGACCTACTGGACATTG
CCGAGCGCATCCAGGAGGCCGGCGCGGGCCTGCGTAGCCTGGCAGAGCCGTGGGCCGACACCACCACGCC
GGCCGGCCGCATGGTGTTGACCGTGTTCGCCGGCATTGCCGAGTTCGAGCGTTCCCTAATCATCGACCGC
ACCCGGAGCGGGCGCGAGGCCGCCAAGGCCCGAGGCGTGAAGTTTGGCCCCCGCCCTACCCTCACCCCGG
CACAGATCGCGCACGCCCGCGAGCTGATCGACCAGGAAGGCCGCACCGTGAAAGAGGCGGCTGCACTGCT
TGGCGTGCATCGCTCGACCCTGTACCGCGCACTTGAGCGCAGCGAGGAAGTGACGCCCACCGAGGCCAGG
CGGCGCGGTGCCTTCCGTGAGGACGCATTGACCGAGGCCGACGCCCTGGCGGCCGCCGAGAATGAACGCC
AAGAGGAACAAGCATGAAACCGCACCAGGACGGCCAGGACGAACCGTTTTTCATTACCGAAGAGATCGAG
GCGGAGATGATCGCGGCCGGGTACGTGTTCGAGCCGCCCGCGCACGTCTCAACCGTGCGGCTGCATGAAA
TCCTGGCCGGTTTGTCTGATGCCAAGCTGGCGGCCTGGCCGGCCAGCTTGGCCGCTGAAGAAACCGAGCG
CCGCCGTCTAAAAAGGTGATGTGTATTTGAGTAAAACAGCTTGCGTCATGCGGTCGCTGCGTATATGATG
CGATGAGTAAATAAACAAATACGCAAGGGGAACGCATGAAGGTTATCGCTGTACTTAACCAGAAAGGCGG
GTCAGGCAAGACGACCATCGCAACCCATCTAGCCCGCGCCCTGCAACTCGCCGGGGCCGATGTTCTGTTA
GTCGATTCCGATCCCCAGGGCAGTGCCCGCGATTGGGCGGCCGTGCGGGAAGATCAACCGCTAACCGTTG
TCGGCATCGACCGCCCGACGATTGACCGCGACGTGAAGGCCATCGGCCGGCGCGACTTCGTAGTGATCGA
CGGAGCGCCCCAGGCGGCGGACTTGGCTGTGTCCGCGATCAAGGCAGCCGACTTCGTGCTGATTCCGGTG
CAGCCAAGCCCTTACGACATATGGGCCACCGCCGACCTGGTGGAGCTGGTTAAGCAGCGCATTGAGGTCA
CGGATGGAAGGCTACAAGCGGCCTTTGTCGTGTCGCGGGCGATCAAAGGCACGCGCATCGGCGGTGAGGT
TGCCGAGGCGCTGGCCGGGTACGAGCTGCCCATTCTTGAGTCCCGTATCACGCAGCGCGTGAGCTACCCA
GGCACTGCCGCCGCCGGCACAACCGTTCTTGAATCAGAACCCGAGGGCGACGCTGCCCGCGAGGTCCAGG
CGCTGGCCGCTGAAATTAAATCAAAACTCATTTGAGTTAATGAGGTAAAGAGAAAATGAGCAAAAGCACA
AACACGCTAAGTGCCGGCCGTCCGAGCGCACGCAGCAGCAAGGCTGCAACGTTGGCCAGCCTGGCAGACA
CGCCAGCCATGAAGCGGGTCAACTTTCAGTTGCCGGCGGAGGATCACACCAAGCTGAAGATGTACGCGGT
ACGCCAAGGCAAGACCATTACCGAGCTGCTATCTGAATACATCGCGCAGCTACCAGAGTAAATGAGCAAA
TGAATAAATGAGTAGATGAATTTTAGCGGCTAAAGGAGGCGGCATGGAAAATCAAGAACAACCAGGCACC
GACGCCGTGGAATGCCCCATGTGTGGAGGAACGGGCGGTTGGCCAGGCGTAAGCGGCTGGGTTGCCTGCC
GGCCCTGCAATGGCACTGGAACCCCCAAGCCCGAGGAATCGGCGTGAGCGGTCGCAAACCATCCGGCCCG
GTACAAATCGGCGCGGCGCTGGGTGATGACCTGGTGGAGAAGTTGAAGGCCGCGCAGGCCGCCCAGCGGC
AACGCATCGAGGCAGAAGCACGCCCCGGTGAATCGTGGCAAGCGGCCGCTGATCGAATCCGCAAAGAATC
CCGGCAACCGCCGGCAGCCGGTGCGCCGTCGATTAGGAAGCCGCCCAAGGGCGACGAGCAACCAGATTTT
TTCGTTCCGATGCTCTATGACGTGGGCACCCGCGATAGTCGCAGCATCATGGACGTGGCCGTTTTCCGTC
TGTCGAAGCGTGACCGACGAGCTGGCGAGGTGATCCGCTACGAGCTTCCAGACGGGCACGTAGAGGTTTC
CGCAGGGCCGGCCGGCATGGCCAGTGTGTGGGATTACGACCTGGTACTGATGGCGGTTTCCCATCTAACC
GAATCCATGAACCGATACCGGGAAGGGAAGGGAGACAAGCCCGGCCGCGTGTTCCGTCCACACGTTGCGG
ACGTACTCAAGTTCTGCCGGCGAGCCGATGGCGGAAAGCAGAAAGACGACCTGGTAGAAACCTGCATTCG
GTTAAACACCACGCACGTTGCCATGCAGCGTACGAAGAAGGCCAAGAACGGCCGCCTGGTGACGGTATCC
GAGGGTGAAGCCTTGATTAGCCGCTACAAGATCGTAAAGAGCGAAACCGGGCGGCCGGAGTACATCGAGA
TCGAGCTAGCTGATTGGATGTACCGCGAGATCACAGAAGGCAAGAACCCGGACGTGCTGACGGTTCACCC
CGATTACTTTTTGATCGATCCCGGCATCGGCCGTTTTCTCTACCGCCTGGCACGCCGCGCCGCAGGCAAG
GCAGAAGCCAGATGGTTGTTCAAGACGATCTACGAACGCAGTGGCAGCGCCGGAGAGTTCAAGAAGTTCT
GTTTCACCGTGCGCAAGCTGATCGGGTCAAATGACCTGCCGGAGTACGATTTGAAGGAGGAGGCGGGGCA
GGCTGGCCCGATCCTAGTCATGCGCTACCGCAACCTGATCGAGGGCGAAGCATCCGCCGGTTCCTAATGT
ACGGAGCAGATGCTAGGGCAAATTGCCCTAGCAGGGGAAAAAGGTCGAAAAGGTCTCTTTCCTGTGGATA
GCACGTACATTGGGAACCCAAAGCCGTACATTGGGAACCGGAACCCGTACATTGGGAACCCAAAGCCGTA
CATTGGGAACCGGTCACACATGTAAGTGACTGATATAAAAGAGAAAAAAGGCGATTTTTCCGCCTAAAAC
TCTTTAAAACTTATTAAAACTCTTAAAACCCGCCTGGCCTGTGCATAACTGTCTGGCCAGCGCACAGCCG
AAGAGCTGCAAAAAGCGCCTACCCTTCGGTCGCTGCGCTCCCTACGCCCCGCCGCTTCGCGTCGGCCTAT
CGCGGCCGCTGGCCGCTCAAAAATGGCTGGCCTACGGCCAGGCAATCTACCAGGGCGCGGACAAGCCGCG
CCGTCGCCACTCGACCGCCGGCGCCCACATCAAGGCACCCTGCCTCGCGCGTTTCGGTGATGACGGTGAA
AACCTCTGACACATGCAGCTCCCGGAGACGGTCACAGCTTGTCTGTAAGCGGATGCCGGGAGCAGACAAG
CCCGTCAGGGCGCGTCAGCGGGTGTTGGCGGGTGTCGGGGCGCAGCCATGACCCAGTCACGTAGCGATAG
CGGAGTGTATACTGGCTTAACTATGCGGCATCAGAGCAGATTGTACTGAGAGTGCACCATATGCGGTGTG
AAATACCGCACAGATGCGTAAGGAGAAAATACCGCATCAGGCGCTCTTCCGCTTCCTCGCTCACTGACTC
GCTGCGCTCGGTCGTTCGGCTGCGGCGAGCGGTATCAGCTCACTCAAAGGCGGTAATACGGTTATCCACA
GAATCAGGGGATAACGCAGGAAAGAACATGTGAGCAAAAGGCCAGCAAAAGGCCAGGAACCGTAAAAAGG
CCGCGTTGCTGGCGTTTTTCCATAGGCTCCGCCCCCCTGACGAGCATCACAAAAATCGACGCTCAAGTCA
GAGGTGGCGAAACCCGACAGGACTATAAAGATACCAGGCGTTTCCCCCTGGAAGCTCCCTCGTGCGCTCT
CCTGTTCCGACCCTGCCGCTTACCGGATACCTGTCCGCCTTTCTCCCTTCGGGAAGCGTGGCGCTTTCTC
ATAGCTCACGCTGTAGGTATCTCAGTTCGGTGTAGGTCGTTCGCTCCAAGCTGGGCTGTGTGCACGAACC
CCCCGTTCAGCCCGACCGCTGCGCCTTATCCGGTAACTATCGTCTTGAGTCCAACCCGGTAAGACACGAC
TTATCGCCACTGGCAGCAGCCACTGGTAACAGGATTAGCAGAGCGAGGTATGTAGGCGGTGCTACAGAGT
TCTTGAAGTGGTGGCCTAACTACGGCTACACTAGAAGGACAGTATTTGGTATCTGCGCTCTGCTGAAGCC
AGTTACCTTCGGAAAAAGAGTTGGTAGCTCTTGATCCGGCAAACAAACCACCGCTGGTAGCGGTGGTTTT
TTTGTTTGCAAGCAGCAGATTACGCGCAGAAAAAAAGGATCTCAAGAAGATCCTTTGATCTTTTCTACGG
GGTCTGACGCTCAGTGGAACGAAAACTCACGTTAAGGGATTTTGGTCATGCATTCTAGGTACTAAAACAA
TTCATCCAGTAAAATATAATATTTTATTTTCTCCCAATCAGGCTTGATCCCCAGTAAGTCAAAAAATAGC
TCGACATACTGTTCTTCCCCGATATCCTCCCTGATCGACCGGACGCAGAAGGCAATGTCATACCACTTGT
CCGCCCTGCCGCTTCTCCCAAGATCAATAAAGCCACTTACTTTGCCATCTTTCACAAAGATGTTGCTGTC
TCCCAGGTCGCCGTGGGAAAAGACAAGTTCCTCTTCGGGCTTTTCCGTCTTTAAAAAATCATACAGCTCG
CGCGGATCTTTAAATGGAGTGTCTTCTTCCCAGTTTTCGCAATCCACATCGGCCAGATCGTTATTCAGTA
AGTAATCCAATTCGGCTAAGCGGCTGTCTAAGCTATTCGTATAGGGACAATCCGATATGTCGATGGAGTG
AAAGAGCCTGATGCACTCCGCATACAGCTCGATAATCTTTTCAGGGCTTTGTTCATCTTCATACTCTTCC
GAGCAAAGGACGCCATCGGCCTCACTCATGAGCAGATTGCTCCAGCCATCATGCCGTTCAAAGTGCAGGA
CCTTTGGAACAGGCAGCTTTCCTTCCAGCCATAGCATCATGTCCTTTTCCCGTTCCACATCATAGGTGGT
CCCTTTATACCGGCTGTCCGTCATTTTTAAATATAGGTTTTCATTTTCTCCCACCAGCTTATATACCTTA
GCAGGAGACATTCCTTCCGTATCTTTTACGCAGCGGTATTTTTCGATCAGTTTTTTCAATTCCGGTGATA
TTCTCATTTTAGCCATTTATTATTTCCTTCCTCTTTTCTGGTAATGACTCCAACTTATTGATAGTGTTTT
ATGTTCAGATAATGCCCGATGACTTTGTCATGCAGCTCCACCGATTTTGAGAACGACAGCGACTTCCGTC
CCAGCCGTGCCAGGTGCTGCCTCAGATTCAGGTTATGCCGCTCAATTCGCTGCGTATATCGCTTGCTGAT
TACGTGCAGCTTTCCCTTCAGGCGGGATTCATACAGCGGCCAGCCATCCGTCATCCATATCACCACGTCA
AAGGGTGACAGCAGGCTCATAAGACGCCCCAGCGTCGCCATAGTGCGTTCACCGAATACGTGCGCAACAA
CCGTCTTCCGGAGACTGTCATACGCGTAAAACAGCCAGCGCTGGCGCGATTTAGCCCCGACATAGCCCCA
CTGTTCGTCCATTTCCGCGCAGACGATGACGTCACTGCCCGGCTGTATGCGCGAGGTTACCGACTGCGGC
CTGAGTTTTTTAAGTGACGTAAAATCGTGTTGAGGCCAACGCCCATAATGCGGGCTGTTGCCCGGCATCC
AACGCCATTCATGGCCATATCAATGATTTTCTGGTGCGTACCGGGTTGAGAAGCGGTGTAAGTGAACTGC
AGTTGCCATGTTTTACGGCAGTGAGAGCAGAGATAGCGCTGATGTCCGGCGGTGCTTTTGCCGTTACGCA
CCACCCCGTCAGTAGCTGAACAGGAGGGACAGCTGATAGAAACAGAAGCCACTGGAGCACCTCAAAAACA
CCATCATACACTAAATCAGTAAGTTGGCAGCATCACCCTCTTTTCTACAGTATTTAAAGATACCCCAAGA
AGCTAATTATAACAAGACGAACTCCAATTCACTGTTCCTTGCATTCTAAAACCTTAAATACCAGAAAACA
GCTTTTTCAAAGTTGTTTTCAAAGTTGGCGTATAACATAGTATCGACGGAGCCGATTTTGAAACCGCGGT
GATCACAGGCAGCAACGCTCTGTCATCGTTACAATCAACATGCTACCCTCCGCGAGATCATCCGTGTTTC
AAACCCGGCAGCTTAGTTGCCGTTCTTCCGAATAGCATCGGTAACATGAGCAAAGTCTGCCGCCTTACAA
CGGCTCTCCCGCTGACGCCGTCCCGGACTGATGGGCTGCCTGTATCGAGTGGTGATTTTGTGCCGAGCTG
CCGGTCGGGGAGCTGTTGGCTGGCTGG
